>Addgene plasmid #157192 | pD649-HAsp-JAM2-COMP5AP-AviTag-9xHis | depositor full sequence | sequence record 303493 | Full Sequence
TTTCAATATTATTGAAGCATTTATCAGGGTTATTGTCTCATGAGCGGATACATATTTGAATGTATTTAGA
AAAATAAACAAATAGGGGTCAGTGTTACAACCAATTAACCAATTCTGAACATTATCGCGAGCCCATTTAT
ACCTGAATATGGCTCATAACACCCCTTGCTCATGACCAAAATCCCTTAACGTGAGTTACGCGCGCGTCGT
TCCACTGAGCGTCAGACCCCGTAGAAAAGATCAAAGGATCTTCTTGAGATCCTTTTTTTCTGCGCGTAAT
CTGCTGCTTGCAAACAAAAAAACCACCGCTACCAGCGGTGGTTTGTTTGCCGGATCAAGAGCTACCAACT
CTTTTTCCGAAGGTAACTGGCTTCAGCAGAGCGCAGATACCAAATACTGTTCTTCTAGTGTAGCCGTAGT
TAGCCCACCACTTCAAGAACTCTGTAGCACCGCCTACATACCTCGCTCTGCTAATCCTGTTACCAGTGGC
TGCTGCCAGTGGCGATAAGTCGTGTCTTACCGGGTTGGACTCAAGACGATAGTTACCGGATAAGGCGCAG
CGGTCGGGCTGAACGGGGGGTTCGTGCACACAGCCCAGCTTGGAGCGAACGACCTACACCGAACTGAGAT
ACCTACAGCGTGAGCTATGAGAAAGCGCCACGCTTCCCGAAGGGAGAAAGGCGGACAGGTATCCGGTAAG
CGGCAGGGTCGGAACAGGAGAGCGCACGAGGGAGCTTCCAGGGGGAAACGCCTGGTATCTTTATAGTCCT
GTCGGGTTTCGCCACCTCTGACTTGAGCGTCGATTTTTGTGATGCTCGTCAGGGGGGCGGAGCCTATGGA
AAAACGCCAGCAACGCGGCCTTTTTACGGTTCCTGGCCTTTTGCTGGCCTTTTGCTCACATGTTCTTTCC
TGCGTTATCCCCTGATTCTGTGGATAACCGTATTACCGCCTTTGAGTGAGCTGATACCGCTCGCCGCAGC
CGAACGACCGAGCGCAGCGAGTCAGTGAGCGAGGAAGCGGAAGGCGAGAGTAGGGAACTGCCAGGCATCA
AACTAAGCAGAAGGCCCCTGACGGATGGCCTTTTTGCGTTTCTACAAACTCTTTCTGTGTTGTAAAACGA
CGGCCAGTCTTAAGCTCGGGCCCCCTGGGCGGTTCTGATAACGAGTAATCGTTAATCCGCAAATAACGTA
AAAACCCGCTTCGGCGGGTTTTTTTATGGGGGGAGTTTAGGGAAAGAGCATTTGTCAGAATATTTAAGGG
CGCCTGTCACTTTGCTTGATATATGAGAATTATTTAACCTTATAAATGAGAAAAAAGCAACGCACTTTAA
ATAAGATACGTTGCTTTTTCGATTGATGAACACCTATAATTAAACTATTCATCTATTATTTATGATTTTT
TGTATATACAATATTTCTAGTTTGTTAAAGAGAATTAAGAAAATAAATCTCGAAAATAATAAAGGGAAAA
TCAGTTTTTGATATCAAAATTATACATGTCAACGATAATACAAAATATAATACAAACTATAAGATGTTAT
CAGTATTTATTATCATTTAGAATAAATTTTGTGTCGCCCTTAATTGTGAGCGGATAACAATTACGAGCTT
CATGCACAGTGGCGTTGACTCAATATTGGCCATTAGCCATATTATTCATTGGTTATATAGCATAAATCAA
TATTGGCTATTGGCCATTGCATACGTTGTATCTATATCATAATATGTACATTTATATTGGCTCATGTCCA
ATATGACCGCCATGTTGGCATTGATTATTGACTAGTTATTAATAGTAATCAATTACGGGGTCATTAGTTC
ATAGCCCATATATGGAGTTCCGCGTTACATAACTTACGGTAAATGGCCCGCCTGGCTGACCGCCCAACGA
CCCCCGCCCATTGACGTCAATAATGACGTATGTTCCCATAGTAACGCCAATAGGGACTTTCCATTGACGT
CAATGGGTGGAGTATTTACGGTAAACTGCCCACTTGGCAGTACATCAAGTGTATCATATGCCAAGTACGC
CCCCTATTGACGTCAATGACGGTAAATGGCCCGCCTGGCATTATGCCCAGTACATGACCTTATGGGACTT
TCCTACTTGGCAGTACATCTACGTATTAGTCATCGCTATTACCATGGTGATGCGGTTTTGGCAGTACATC
AATGGGCGTGGATAGCGGTTTGACTCACGGGGATTTCCAAGTCTCCACCCCATTGACGTCAATGGGAGTT
TGTTTTGGCACCAAAATCAACGGGACTTTCCAAAATGTCGTAACAACTCCGCCCCATTGACGCAAATGGG
CGGTAGGCGTGTACGGTGGGAGGTCTATATAAGCAGAGCTCGTTTAGTGAACCGTCAGATCGCCTGGAGA
CGCCATCCACGCTGTTTTGACCTCCATAGAAGACACCGGGACCGATCCAGCCTCCGCGGCCGGGAACGGT
GCATTGGAACGCGGATTCCCCGTGCCAAGAGTGACGTAAGTACCGCCTATAGAGTCTATAGGCCCACCCC
CTTGGCTTCGTTAGAACGCGGCTACAATTAATACATAACCTTATGTATCATACACATACGATTTAGGTGA
CACTATAGAATAACATCCACTTTGCCTTTCTCTCCACAGGTGTCCACTCCCAGGTCCAACTGCACCTCGG
TTCTATCGAAAACGCGCCTGCTAGCGCCACCATGAAGACCATCATTGCCCTGAGCTACATCTTCTGCCTG
GTGTTCGCTGCGGCCGCCTTTTCTGCCCCTAAAGATCAGCAGGTCGTGACCGCCGTGGAATACCAAGAAG
CCATCCTGGCCTGCAAGACCCCTAAGAAAACCGTGTCCAGCAGACTCGAGTGGAAGAAGCTGGGCAGATC
CGTCAGCTTCGTGTACTACCAGCAGACACTGCAGGGCGACTTCAAGAACAGAGCCGAGATGATCGACTTC
AACATCCGGATCAAGAACGTGACCAGAAGCGACGCCGGCAAGTACAGATGTGAAGTGTCTGCCCCTTCCG
AGCAGGGCCAGAACCTGGAAGAGGATACCGTGACACTGGAAGTGCTGGTGGCTCCTGCCGTGCCTTCTTG
TGAAGTGCCATCTTCTGCCCTGAGCGGCACCGTGGTGGAACTGAGATGTCAAGACAAAGAGGGCAACCCC
GCTCCTGAGTACACCTGGTTCAAGGACGGCATCCGGCTGCTGGAAAATCCTAGACTGGGCAGCCAGAGCA
CCAACAGCAGCTACACCATGAACACCAAGACCGGCACACTGCAGTTCAACACCGTGTCTAAGCTGGACAC
CGGCGAGTATAGCTGCGAGGCCAGAAATAGCGTGGGCTACAGAAGATGCCCCGGCAAGAGAATGCAGGTC
GACGATCTGAACATCTCTGGCGCGCCGGAAGATCAAGTTGATCCAAGATTGATTGATGGCAAGGGCGGAT
CTCTGGAGGTGCTGTTCCAGGGACCAGGCGGAAGCGGCAATCCCGGCGGCGATCTGGCCCCCCAGATGCT
GCGCGAGCTGCAGGAGACCAATGCCGCCCTGCAGGACGTGCGCGAGCTGCTGCGCCACCGCGTGAAGGAG
ATCACCTTCCTGAAGAACACCGTGATGGAGTGCGACGCCTGCGGTATGCAGCCCTCTAGAGGCTCCGGCT
CCATCATCCCAGTTGAGGAGGAGAACCCGGACTTCTGGAACCGCGAGGCAGCCGAGGCCCTGGGTGCCGC
CAAGAAGCTGCAGCCTGCACAGACAGCCGCCAAGAACCTCATCATCTTCCTGGGCGATGGGATGGGGGTG
TCTACGGTGACAGCTGCCAGGATCCTAAAAGGGCAGAAGAAGGACAAACTGGGGCCTGAGATACCCCTGG
CCATGGACCGCTTCCCATATGTGGCTCTGTCCAAGACATACAATGTAGACAAACATGTGCCAGACAGTGG
AGCCACAGCCACGGCCTACCTGTGCGGGGTCAAGGGCAACTTCCAGACCATTGGCTTGAGTGCAGCCGCC
CGCTTTAACCAGTGCAACACGACACGCGGCAACGAGGTCATCTCCGTGATGAATCGGGCCAAGAAAGCAG
GGAAGTCAGTGGGAGTGGTAACCACCACACGAGTGCAGCACGCCTCGCCAGCCGGCACCTACGCCCACAC
GGTGAACCGCAACTGGTACTCGGACGCCGACGTGCCTGCCTCGGCCCGCCAGGAGGGGTGCCAGGACATC
GCTACGCAGCTCATCTCCAACATGGACATTGACGTGATCCTAGGTGGAGGCCGAAAGTACATGTTTCGCA
TGGGAACCCCAGACCCTGAGTACCCAGATGACTACAGCCAAGGTGGGACCAGGCTGGACGGGAAGAATCT
GGTGCAGGAATGGCTGGCGAAGCGCCAGGGTGCCCGGTATGTGTGGAACCGCACTGAGCTCATGCAGGCT
TCCCTGGACCCGTCTGTGACCCATCTCATGGGTCTCTTTGAGCCTGGAGACATGAAATACGAGATCCACC
GAGACTCCACACTGGACCCCTCCCTGATGGAGATGACAGAGGCTGCCCTGCGCCTGCTGAGCAGGAACCC
CCGCGGCTTCTTCCTCTTCGTGGAGGGTGGTCGCATCGACCATGGTCATCATGAAAGCAGGGCTTACCGG
GCACTGACTGAGACGATCATGTTCGACGACGCCATTGAGAGGGCGGGCCAGCTCACCAGCGAGGAGGACA
CGCTGAGCCTCGTCACTGCCGACCACTCCCACGTCTTCTCCTTCGGAGGCTACCCCCTGCGAGGGAGCTC
CATCTTCGGGCTGGCCCCTGGCAAGGCCCGGGACAGGAAGGCCTACACGGTCCTCCTATACGGAAACGGT
CCAGGCTATGTGCTCAAGGACGGCGCCCGGCCGGATGTTACCGAGAGCGAGAGCGGGAGCCCCGAGTATC
GGCAGCAGTCAGCAGTGCCCCTGGACGAAGAGACCCACGCAGGCGAGGACGTGGCGGTGTTCGCGCGCGG
CCCGCAGGCGCACCTGGTTCACGGCGTGCAGGAGCAGACCTTCATAGCGCACGTCATGGCCTTCGCCGCC
TGCCTGGAGCCCTACACCGCCTGCGACCTGGCGCCCCCCGCCGGCACCACCGACGCCGCGCACCCGGGTG
GCGGAGGACTGAACGACATCTTCGAGGCTCAGAAAATCGAATGGCACGAACATCACCATCACCATCACCA
TCACCATTAAGGCCGGCCTGTAGTCACTGGCACAACGCGTTACCCGGTAAGCCAATCGGGTATACACGGT
CGTCATACTGCAGACAGGGTTCTTCTACTTTGCAAGATAGTCTTGAGTAGTAAAATAAATAGATAGAGAA
AATCAGCCTCGACTGTGCCTTCTAGTTGCCAGCCATCTGTTGTTTGCCCCTCCCCCGTGCCTTCCTTGAC
CCTGGAAGGTGCCACTCCCACTGTCCTTTCCTAATAAAATGAGGAAATTGCATCACAACACTCAACCCTA
TCTCGGTCTATTCTTTTGATTTATAAGGGATTTTGCCGATTTCGGCCTATTGGTTAAAAAATGAGCTGAT
TTAACAAAAATTTAACGCGAATTAATTCTGTGGAATGTGTGTCAGTTAGGGTGTGGAAAGTCCCCAGGCT
CCCCAGCAGGCAGAAGTATGCAAAGCATGCATCTCAATTAGTCAGCAACCAGGTGTGGAAAGTCCCCAGG
CTCCCCAGCAGGCAGAAGTATGCAAAGCATGCATCTCAATTAGTCAGCAACCATAGTCCCGCCCCTAACT
CCGCCCATCCCGCCCCTAACTCCGCCCAGTTCCGCCCATTCTCCGCCCCATGGCTGACTAATTTTTTTTA
TTTATGCAGAGGCCGAGGCCGCCTCTGCCTCTGAGCTATTCCAGAAGTAGTGAGGAGGCTTTTTTGGAGG
CCTAGGCTTTTGCAAAAAGCTCCCGGGAGCTTGTATATCCATTTTCGGATCTGATCAGCACGTGTTGACA
ATTAATCATCGGCATAGTATATCGGCATAGTATAATACGACAAGGTGAGGAACTAAACCATGACCGAGTA
CAAGCCCACGGTGCGCCTCGCCACCCGCGACGACGTCCCCAGGGCCGTACGCACCCTCGCCGCCGCGTTC
GCCGACTACCCCGCCACGCGCCACACCGTCGATCCGGACCGCCACATCGAGCGGGTCACCGAGCTGCAAG
AACTCTTCCTCACGCGCGTCGGGCTCGACATCGGCAAGGTGTGGGTCGCGGACGACGGCGCCGCGGTGGC
GGTCTGGACCACGCCGGAGAGCGTCGAAGCGGGGGCGGTGTTCGCCGAGATCGGCCCGCGCATGGCCGAG
TTGAGCGGTTCCCGGCTGGCCGCGCAGCAACAGATGGAAGGCCTCCTGGCGCCGCACCGGCCCAAGGAGC
CCGCGTGGTTCCTGGCCACCGTCGGCGTCTCGCCCGACCACCAGGGCAAGGGTCTGGGCAGCGCCGTCGT
GCTCCCCGGAGTGGAGGCGGCCGAGCGCGCCGGGGTGCCCGCCTTCCTGGAGACATCCGCGCCCCGCAAC
CTCCCCTTCTACGAGCGGCTCGGCTTCACCGTCACCGCCGACGTCGAGGTGCCCGAAGGACCGCGCACCT
GGTGCATGACCCGCAAGCCCGGTGCCTGACACGTGCTACGAGATTTCGATTCCACCGCCGCCTTCTATGA
AAGGTTGGGCTTCGGAATCGTTTTCCGGGACGCCGGCTGGATGATCCTCCAGCGCGGGGATCTCATGCTG
GAGTTCTTCGCCCACCCCAACTTGTTTATTGCAGCTTATAATGGTTACAAATAAAGCAATAGCATCACAA
ATTTCACAAATAAAGCATTTTTTTCACTGCATTCTAGTTGTGGTTTGTCCAAACTCATCAATGTATCTTA
TCATGTCTGTATACCGTCGACCTCTAGCTAGAGCTTGGCGTAATCATGGTCATTACCAATGCTTAATCAG
TGAGGCACCTATCTCAGCGATCTGTCTATTTCGTTCATCCATAGTTGCCTGACTCCCCGTCGTGTAGATA
ACTACGATACGGGAGGGCTTACCATCTGGCCCCAGCGCTGCGATGATACCGCGAGAACCACGCTCACCGG
CTCCGGATTTATCAGCAATAAACCAGCCAGCCGGAAGGGCCGAGCGCAGAAGTGGTCCTGCAACTTTATC
CGCCTCCATCCAGTCTATTAATTGTTGCCGGGAAGCTAGAGTAAGTAGTTCGCCAGTTAATAGTTTGCGC
AACGTTGTTGCCATCGCTACAGGCATCGTGGTGTCACGCTCGTCGTTTGGTATGGCTTCATTCAGCTCCG
GTTCCCAACGATCAAGGCGAGTTACATGATCCCCCATGTTGTGCAAAAAAGCGGTTAGCTCCTTCGGTCC
TCCGATCGTTGTCAGAAGTAAGTTGGCCGCAGTGTTATCACTCATGGTTATGGCAGCACTGCATAATTCT
CTTACTGTCATGCCATCCGTAAGATGCTTTTCTGTGACTGGTGAGTACTCAACCAAGTCATTCTGAGAAT
AGTGTATGCGGCGACCGAGTTGCTCTTGCCCGGCGTCAATACGGGATAATACCGCGCCACATAGCAGAAC
TTTAAAAGTGCTCATCATTGGAAAACGTTCTTCGGGGCGAAAACTCTCAAGGATCTTACCGCTGTTGAGA
TCCAGTTCGATGTAACCCACTCGTGCACCCAACTGATCTTCAGCATCTTTTACTTTCACCAGCGTTTCTG
GGTGAGCAAAAACAGGAAGGCAAAATGCCGCAAAAAAGGGAATAAGGGCGACACGGAAATGTTGAATACT
CATATTCTTCCTT
Features (pLannotate 1.2.2; 24 found; start..end, strand, type, name):
    119..143     -  CDS            KanR (fragment): aminoglycoside phosphotransferase; aph(3')-Ia; confers resistance to kanamycin
    254..842     +  rep_origin     ori: high-copy-number ColE1/pMB1/pBR322/pUC origin of replication
   1067..1084    +  terminator     rrnB T2 terminator (fragment): transcription terminator T2 from the E. coli rrnB gene
   1109..1128    -  CDS            lacZα (fragment): LacZα fragment of β-galactosidase; lacZ fragment
   1584..1600    +  protein_bind   lac operator: The lac repressor binds to the lac operator to inhibit transcription in E. coli. This inhibition can be relieved by adding lactose or isopropyl-β-D-thiogalactopyranoside (IPTG). lac repressor encoded by lacI
   1843..2146    +  enhancer       CMV enhancer: human cytomegalovirus immediate early enhancer
   2147..2350    +  promoter       CMV promoter: human cytomegalovirus (CMV) immediate early promoter
   2486..2529    +  intron         CMV intron (fragment): modified intron A from human cytomegalovirus
   2581..2599    +  promoter       SP6 promoter: promoter for bacteriophage SP6 RNA polymerase
   2603..2640    +  CDS            IgH signal sequence (fragment): signal sequence from the mouse immunoglobulin heavy chain variable region
   2701..3381    +  CDS            JAM2 (fragment): JAM2_HUMAN - Also known as C21orf43 From Homo sapiens (Human).
   3475..3654    +  CDS            Comp (fragment): COMP_RAT - Experimental evidence at protein level: Swiss-Prot protein existence level 1. May play a role in the structural integrity of cartilage via its interaction with other extracellular matrix proteins such as the collagens and fibronectin. Can mediate the interaction of chondrocytes with the cartilage extracellular matrix through interaction with cell surface integrin receptors. Could play a role in the pathogenesis of osteoarthritis. Potent suppressor of apoptosis in both primary chondrocytes and transformed cells. Suppresses apoptosis by blocking the activation of caspase-3 and by indu
   3642..5094    +  CDS            SEAP (fragment): secreted alkaline phosphatase from human placenta The natural enzyme has a C-terminal transmembrane sequence that is replaced by a GPI anchor.
   5119..5160    +  CDS            AviTag™ (fragment): peptide tag that allows for enzymatic biotinylation
   5164..5187    +  CDS            8xHis: 8xHis affinity tag
   5333..5444    +  polyA_signal   bGH poly(A) signal: bovine growth hormone polyadenylation signal
   5445..5553    +  rep_origin     f1 ori (fragment): f1 bacteriophage origin of replication; arrow indicates direction of (+) strand synthesis
   5567..5896    +  promoter       SV40 promoter: SV40 enhancer and early promoter
   5944..5991    +  promoter       EM7 promoter: synthetic bacterial promoter&nbsp
   6010..6609    +  CDS            PuroR (fragment): puromycin N-acetyltransferase; pac from Streptomyces; confers resistance to puromycin
   6619..6744    +  CDS            ble (fragment): BLE_KLEPN - Experimental evidence at protein level: Swiss-Prot protein existence level 1. Binding protein with a strong affinity to the bleomycin family of antibiotics. Binds to CL990; an antimitotic-antibiotic compound. From Klebsiella pneumoniae.
   6739..6860    +  polyA_signal   SV40 poly(A) signal: SV40 polyadenylation signal
   6913..7773    -  CDS            AmpR: β-lactamase; bla; confers resistance to ampicillin, carbenicillin, and related antibiotics
   7776..89      -  promoter       AmpR promoter (fragment) (across the origin): bla
