[The description below was written by a language model from this plasmid's Addgene catalogue record and pLannotate feature annotations shown in this document.]
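Description:
pD649-HAsp-JAM2-COMP5AP-AviTag-9xHis is a mammalian expression plasmid built on the pD649 backbone for producing the extracellular domain of human JAM2 (junctional adhesion molecule B, CD322) as a secreted fusion protein. It is propagated in E. coli as a high-copy plasmid through a ColE1/pUC-type origin and selected with ampicillin via the β-lactamase gene. The annotated sequence also contains an SV40 early/EM7 promoter cassette driving a puromycin N-acetyltransferase coding region followed by an SV40 polyadenylation signal, which could in principle support selection in mammalian cells, although the record does not describe such use. Short fragments of KanR, lacZα, f1 ori and ble appear to be backbone remnants.

Expression is driven by the CMV enhancer and immediate-early promoter, followed by a portion of CMV intron A and an SP6 promoter that also serves as a sequencing primer site. The open reading frame begins with a secretion signal; the name indicates "HAsp", while automated annotation matches a fragment of an immunoglobulin heavy chain signal sequence. The synthesized JAM2 ectodomain sits between retained NotI and AscI sites. It is fused at its C terminus to a coiled-coil segment of rat cartilage oligomeric matrix protein, which pentamerizes the fusion, and then to human placental alkaline phosphatase, which serves as an enzymatic reporter. An AviTag for site-specific enzymatic biotinylation and a polyhistidine tag (9xHis by name, annotated as 8xHis) for purification follow, and the unit ends with a bGH polyadenylation signal. This multivalent design raises avidity for detecting weak binding, consistent with the plasmid's origin in a human IgSF cell-surface protein interaction screen. The depositor notes that some plasmids in the collection may carry an IS4-like transposase insertion upstream of the CMV promoter; none is annotated here.
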