Addgene plasmid #157192: pD649-HAsp-JAM2-COMP5AP-AviTag-9xHis
Purpose: Mammalian expression of cell-surface protein extracellular domain fused to COMP5AP-AviTag-9xHis. Protein is secreted from cells.
Depositing lab: Chris Garcia. Depositing organization: Stanford University. Publication: A Human IgSF Cell-Surface Interactome Reveals a Complex Network of Protein-Protein Interactions. Wojtowicz WM, Vielmetter J, Fernandes RA, Siepe DH, Eastman CL, Chisholm GB, Cox S, Klock H, Anderson PW, Rue SM, Miller JJ, Glaser SM, Bragstad ML, Vance J, Lam AW, Lesley SA, Zinn K, Garcia KC. Cell. 2020 Aug 20;182(4):1027-1043.e17. doi: 10.1016/j.cell.2020.07.025. PubMed 32822567.
Backbone
  Vector backbone: pD649
  Backbone size w/o insert (bp): 7153
  Vector type: Mammalian Expression
Growth in bacteria
  Bacterial resistance: Ampicillin, 100 μg/mL
  Growth temperature: 37°C
  Growth strain: DH5alpha
  Copy number: High Copy
Gene/Insert
  Gene/Insert name: JAM2
  Species: H. sapiens (human)
  Insert size (bp): 630
  Entrez Gene: JAM2 (a.k.a. C21orf43, CD322, JAM-B, JAMB, PRO245, VE-JAM, VEJAM)
  Promoter: CMV/SP6
  Tag / fusion protein: COMP5AP-AviTag-9xHis (C terminal on backbone)
  Cloning method: Restriction Enzyme; 5′ cloning site GCGGCCGC (not destroyed); 3′ cloning site GGCGCGCC (not destroyed)
  Sequencing primers: 5′ ATTTAGGTGACACTATAG; 3′ CGTCGCACTCCATCACGGTG
Resource information
  A portion of this plasmid was derived from a plasmid made by: synthesis by ThermoFisher
Terms and licenses: Academic/Nonprofit Terms; Industry Terms: Not Available to Industry
Depositor comments: Some plasmids in this collection may have an IS4-like element ISVsa5 family transposase upstream of the CMV promoter.
How to cite: pD649-HAsp-JAM2-COMP5AP-AviTag-9xHis was a gift from Chris Garcia (Addgene plasmid # 157192 ; http://n2t.net/addgene:157192 ; RRID:Addgene_157192)
