>Addgene plasmid #157192 | pD649-HAsp-JAM2-COMP5AP-AviTag-9xHis | depositor partial sequence | sequence record 303494 | insert (extracellular domain)
TTTTCTGCCCCTAAAGATCAGCAGGTCGTGACCGCCGTGGAATACCAAGAAGCCATCCTGGCCTGCAAGA
CCCCTAAGAAAACCGTGTCCAGCAGACTCGAGTGGAAGAAGCTGGGCAGATCCGTCAGCTTCGTGTACTA
CCAGCAGACACTGCAGGGCGACTTCAAGAACAGAGCCGAGATGATCGACTTCAACATCCGGATCAAGAAC
GTGACCAGAAGCGACGCCGGCAAGTACAGATGTGAAGTGTCTGCCCCTTCCGAGCAGGGCCAGAACCTGG
AAGAGGATACCGTGACACTGGAAGTGCTGGTGGCTCCTGCCGTGCCTTCTTGTGAAGTGCCATCTTCTGC
CCTGAGCGGCACCGTGGTGGAACTGAGATGTCAAGACAAAGAGGGCAACCCCGCTCCTGAGTACACCTGG
TTCAAGGACGGCATCCGGCTGCTGGAAAATCCTAGACTGGGCAGCCAGAGCACCAACAGCAGCTACACCA
TGAACACCAAGACCGGCACACTGCAGTTCAACACCGTGTCTAAGCTGGACACCGGCGAGTATAGCTGCGA
GGCCAGAAATAGCGTGGGCTACAGAAGATGCCCCGGCAAGAGAATGCAGGTCGACGATCTGAACATCTCT
